>Addgene plasmid #214662 | pGL4_NFAT-RE-CMV-BC0537-luc2 | addgene full sequence | sequence record 426591 | Addgene NGS Result
GGCCTAACTGGCCGGTACCTGAGCTCGCTAGCCTCGAGGATATCAAACAAGTTTGTACAAAAAAGCAGGC
TCCCAAGTGCAGGTGCCAGAACATTTCTCTGGCCTAACTGGCCGGTACCGGAGGAAAAACTGTTTCATAC
AGAAGGCGTGGAGGAAAAACTGTTTCATACAGAAGGCGTGGAGGAAAAACTGTTTCATACAGAAGGCGTG
CTAGTCCTAACTGGCCGGTACCGGAGGAAAAACTGTTTCATACAGAAGGCGTGGAGGAAAAACTGTTTCA
TACAGAAGGCGTGGAGGAAAAACTGTTTCATACAGAAGGCGTGCTAGCGGGGGGCTACAACTTTTCTATA
CAAAGTTGCGGTACCCGGGTCGAGTAGGCGTGTACGGTGGGAGGCCTATATAAGCAGAGCTCGTTTAGTG
AACCGTCAGATCGCCTGGAGACGCCATCCACGCTGTTTTGACCTCCATAGAAGACACCGGGACCGATCCA
GCCCAACTTTGTATAATAAAGTTGAGCTAGTTGCTAAGTCTGCCGAGTAGAATTAACCCTCACTAAAGGG
TAGGTGACACTATCTTTTCTACAAAACATTCTAAGTGCGACTTCTATTACTTACTACTACATCCTATAGT
GAGTCGTATTAGTAGACGCGAGTCAATGCATGTACGACAGCTTTCTTGTACAAAGTGGTTCGATATCAAG
ATCTGGCCTCGGCGGCCAAGCTTGGCAATCCGGTACTGTTGGTAAAGCCACCATGGAAGATGCCAAAAAC
ATTAAGAAGGGCCCAGCGCCATTCTACCCACTCGAAGACGGGACCGCCGGCGAGCAGCTGCACAAAGCCA
TGAAGCGCTACGCCCTGGTGCCCGGCACCATCGCCTTTACCGACGCACATATCGAGGTGGACATTACCTA
CGCCGAGTACTTCGAGATGAGCGTTCGGCTGGCAGAAGCTATGAAGCGCTATGGGCTGAATACAAACCAT
CGGATCGTGGTGTGCAGCGAGAATAGCTTGCAGTTCTTCATGCCCGTGTTGGGTGCCCTGTTCATCGGTG
TGGCTGTGGCCCCAGCTAACGACATCTACAACGAGCGCGAGCTGCTGAACAGCATGGGCATCAGCCAGCC
CACCGTCGTATTCGTGAGCAAGAAAGGGCTGCAAAAGATCCTCAACGTGCAAAAGAAGCTACCGATCATA
CAAAAGATCATCATCATGGATAGCAAGACCGACTACCAGGGCTTCCAAAGCATGTACACCTTCGTGACTT
CCCATTTGCCACCCGGCTTCAACGAGTACGACTTCGTGCCCGAGAGCTTCGACCGGGACAAAACCATCGC
CCTGATCATGAACAGTAGTGGCAGTACCGGATTGCCCAAGGGCGTAGCCCTACCGCACCGCACCGCTTGT
GTCCGATTCAGTCATGCCCGCGACCCCATCTTCGGCAACCAGATCATCCCCGACACCGCTATCCTCAGCG
TGGTGCCATTTCACCACGGCTTCGGCATGTTCACCACGCTGGGCTACTTGATCTGCGGCTTTCGGGTCGT
GCTCATGTACCGCTTCGAGGAGGAGCTATTCTTGCGCAGCTTGCAAGACTATAAGATTCAATCTGCCCTG
CTGGTGCCCACACTATTTAGCTTCTTCGCTAAGAGCACTCTCATCGACAAGTACGACCTAAGCAACTTGC
ACGAGATCGCCAGCGGCGGGGCGCCGCTCAGCAAGGAGGTAGGTGAGGCCGTGGCCAAACGCTTCCACCT
ACCAGGCATCCGCCAGGGCTACGGCCTGACAGAAACAACCAGCGCCATTCTGATCACCCCCGAAGGGGAC
GACAAGCCTGGCGCAGTAGGCAAGGTGGTGCCCTTCTTCGAGGCTAAGGTGGTGGACTTGGACACCGGTA
AGACACTGGGTGTGAACCAGCGCGGCGAGCTGTGCGTCCGTGGCCCCATGATCATGAGCGGCTACGTTAA
CAACCCCGAGGCTACAAACGCTCTCATCGACAAGGACGGCTGGCTGCACAGCGGCGACATCGCCTACTGG
GACGAGGACGAGCACTTCTTCATCGTGGACCGGCTGAAGAGCCTGATCAAATACAAGGGCTACCAGGTAG
CCCCAGCCGAACTGGAGAGCATCCTGCTGCAACACCCCAACATCTTCGACGCCGGGGTCGCCGGCCTGCC
CGACGACGATGCCGGCGAGCTGCCCGCCGCAGTCGTCGTGCTGGAACACGGTAAAACCATGACCGAGAAG
GAGATCGTGGACTATGTGGCCAGCCAGGTTACAACCGCCAAGAAGCTGCGCGGTGGTGTTGTGTTCGTGG
ACGAGGTGCCTAAAGGACTGACCGGCAAGTTGGACGCCCGCAAGATCCGCGAGATTCTCATTAAGGCCAA
GAAGGGCGGCAAGATCGCCGTGTAATCTGCTTGCAAGAACTGGTTCAGTAGCTTAAGCCACTTTGTGATC
CACCTTAACAGCCACGGCTTCCCTCCCGAGGTGGAGGAGCAGGCCGCCGGCACCCTGCCCATGAGCTGCG
CCCAGGAGAGCGGCATGGATAGACACCCTGCTGCTTGCGCCAGCGCCAGGATCAACGTCTAACTGCAGTC
TAGAGTCGGGGCGGCCGGCCGCTTCGAGCAGACATGATAAGATACATTGATGAGTTTGGACAAACCACAA
CTAGAATGCAGTGAAAAAAATGCTTTATTTGTGAAATTTGTGATGCTATTGCTTTATTTGTAACCATTAT
AAGCTGCAATAAACAAGTTAACAACAACAATTGCATTCATTTTATGTTTCAGGTTCAGGGGGAGGTGTGG
GAGGTTTTTTAAAGCAAGTAAAACCTCTACAAATGTGGTAAAATCGATAAGGATCCGTTTGCGTATTGGG
CGCTCTTCCGCTGATCTGCGCAGCACCATGGCCTGAAATAACCTCTGAAAGAGGAACTTGGTTAGCTACC
TTCTGAGGCGGAAAGAACCAGCTGTGGAATGTGTGTCAGTTAGGGTGTGGAAAGTCCCCAGGCTCCCCAG
CAGGCAGAAGTATGCAAAGCATGCATCTCAATTAGTCAGCAACCAGGTGTGGAAAGTCCCCAGGCTCCCC
AGCAGGCAGAAGTATGCAAAGCATGCATCTCAATTAGTCAGCAACCATAGTCCCGCCCCTAACTCCGCCC
ATCCCGCCCCTAACTCCGCCCAGTTCCGCCCATTCTCCGCCCCATGGCTGACTAATTTTTTTTATTTATG
CAGAGGCCGAGGCCGCCTCTGCCTCTGAGCTATTCCAGAAGTAGTGAGGAGGCTTTTTTGGAGGCCTAGG
CTTTTGCAAAAAGCTCGATTCTTCTGACACTAGCGCCACCATGAAGAAGCCCGAACTCACCGCTACCAGC
GTTGAAAAATTTCTCATCGAGAAGTTCGACAGTGTGAGCGACCTGATGCAGTTGTCGGAGGGCGAAGAGA
GCCGAGCCTTCAGCTTCGATGTCGGCGGACGCGGCTATGTACTGCGGGTGAATAGCTGCGCTGATGGCTT
CTACAAAGACCGCTACGTGTACCGCCACTTCGCCAGCGCTGCACTACCCATCCCCGAAGTGTTGGACATC
GGCGAGTTCAGCGAGAGCCTGACATACTGCATCAGTAGACGCGCCCAAGGCGTTACTCTCCAAGACCTCC
CCGAAACAGAGCTGCCTGCTGTGTTACAGCCTGTCGCCGAAGCTATGGATGCTATTGCCGCCGCCGACCT
CAGTCAAACCAGCGGCTTCGGCCCATTCGGGCCCCAAGGCATCGGCCAGTACACAACCTGGCGGGATTTC
ATTTGCGCCATTGCTGATCCCCATGTCTACCACTGGCAGACCGTGATGGACGACACCGTGTCCGCCAGCG
TAGCTCAAGCCCTGGACGAACTGATGCTGTGGGCCGAAGACTGTCCCGAGGTGCGCCACCTCGTCCATGC
CGACTTCGGCAGCAACAACGTCCTGACCGACAACGGCCGCATCACCGCCGTAATCGACTGGTCCGAAGCT
ATGTTCGGGGACAGTCAGTACGAGGTGGCCAACATCTTCTTCTGGCGGCCCTGGCTGGCTTGCATGGAGC
AGCAGACTCGCTACTTCGAGCGCCGGCATCCCGAGCTGGCCGGCAGCCCTCGTCTGCGAGCCTACATGCT
GCGCATCGGCCTGGATCAGCTCTACCAGAGCCTCGTGGACGGCAACTTCGACGATGCTGCCTGGGCTCAA
GGCCGCTGCGATGCCATCGTCCGCAGCGGGGCCGGCACCGTCGGTCGCACACAAATCGCTCGCCGGAGCG
CAGCCGTATGGACCGACGGCTGCGTCGAGGTGCTGGCCGACAGCGGCAACCGCCGGCCCAGTACACGACC
GCGCGCTAAGGAGGTAGGTCGAGTTTAAACTCTAGAACCGGTCATGGCCGCAATAAAATATCTTTATTTT
CATTACATCTGTGTGTTGGTTTTTTGTGTGTTCGAACTAGATGCTGTCGACCGATGCCCTTGAGAGCCTT
CAACCCAGTCAGCTCCTTCCGGTGGGCGCGGGGCATGACTATCGTCGCCGCACTTATGACTGTCTTCTTT
ATCATGCAACTCGTAGGACAGGTGCCGGCAGCGCTCTTCCGCTTCCTCGCTCACTGACTCGCTGCGCTCG
GTCGTTCGGCTGCGGCGAGCGGTATCAGCTCACTCAAAGGCGGTAATACGGTTATCCACAGAATCAGGGG
ATAACGCAGGAAAGAACATGTGAGCAAAAGGCCAGCAAAAGGCCAGGAACCGTAAAAAGGCCGCGTTGCT
GGCGTTTTTCCATAGGCTCCGCCCCCCTGACGAGCATCACAAAAATCGACGCTCAAGTCAGAGGTGGCGA
AACCCGACAGGACTATAAAGATACCAGGCGTTTCCCCCTGGAAGCTCCCTCGTGCGCTCTCCTGTTCCGA
CCCTGCCGCTTACCGGATACCTGTCCGCCTTTCTCCCTTCGGGAAGCGTGGCGCTTTCTCATAGCTCACG
CTGTAGGTATCTCAGTTCGGTGTAGGTCGTTCGCTCCAAGCTGGGCTGTGTGCACGAACCCCCCGTTCAG
CCCGACCGCTGCGCCTTATCCGGTAACTATCGTCTTGAGTCCAACCCGGTAAGACACGACTTATCGCCAC
TGGCAGCAGCCACTGGTAACAGGATTAGCAGAGCGAGGTATGTAGGCGGTGCTACAGAGTTCTTGAAGTG
GTGGCCTAACTACGGCTACACTAGAAGAACAGTATTTGGTATCTGCGCTCTGCTGAAGCCAGTTACCTTC
GGAAAAAGAGTTGGTAGCTCTTGATCCGGCAAACAAACCACCGCTGGTAGCGGTGGTTTTTTTGTTTGCA
AGCAGCAGATTACGCGCAGAAAAAAAGGATCTCAAGAAGATCCTTTGATCTTTTCTACGGGGTCTGACGC
TCAGTGGAACGAAAACTCACGTTAAGGGATTTTGGTCATGAGATTATCAAAAAGGATCTTCACCTAGATC
CTTTTAAATTAAAAATGAAGTTTTAAATCAATCTAAAGTATATATGAGTAAACTTGGTCTGACAGCGGCC
GCAAATGCTAAACCACTGCAGTGGTTACCAGTGCTTGATCAGTGAGGCACCGATCTCAGCGATCTGCCTA
TTTCGTTCGTCCATAGTGGCCTGACTCCCCGTCGTGTAGATCACTACGATTCGTGAGGGCTTACCATCAG
GCCCCAGCGCAGCAATGATGCCGCGAGAGCCGCGTTCACCGGCCCCCGATTTGTCAGCAATGAACCAGCC
AGCAGGGAGGGCCGAGCGAAGAAGTGGTCCTGCTACTTTGTCCGCCTCCATCCAGTCTATGAGCTGCTGT
CGTGATGCTAGAGTAAGAAGTTCGCCAGTGAGTAGTTTCCGAAGAGTTGTGGCCATTGCTACTGGCATCG
TGGTATCACGCTCGTCGTTCGGTATGGCTTCGTTCAACTCTGGTTCCCAGCGGTCAAGCCGGGTCACATG
ATCACCCATATTATGAAGAAATGCAGTCAGCTCCTTAGGGCCTCCGATCGTTGTCAGAAGTAAGTTGGCC
GCGGTGTTGTCGCTCATGGTAATGGCAGCACTACACAATTCTCTTACCGTCATGCCATCCGTAAGATGCT
TTTCCGTGACCGGCGAGTACTCAACCAAGTCGTTTTGTGAGTAGTGTATACGGCGACCAAGCTGCTCTTG
CCCGGCGTCTATACGGGACAACACCGCGCCACATAGCAGTACTTTGAAAGTGCTCATCATCGGGAATCGT
TCTTCGGGGCGGAAAGACTCAAGGATCTTGCCGCTATTGAGATCCAGTTCGATATAGCCCACTCTTGCAC
CCAGTTGATCTTCAGCATCTTTTACTTTCACCAGCGTTTCGGGGTGTGCAAAAACAGGCAAGCAAAATGC
CGCAAAGAAGGGAATGAGTGCGACACGAAAATGTTGGATGCTCATACTCGTCCTTTTTCAATATTATTGA
AGCATTTATCAGGGTTACTAGTACGTCTCTCAAGGATAAGTAAGTAATATTAAGGTACGGGAGGTATTGG
ACAGGCCGCAATAAAATATCTTTATTTTCATTACATCTGTGTGTTGGTTTTTTGTGTGAATCGATAGTAC
TAACATACGCTCTCCATCAAAACAAAACGAAACAAAACAAACTAGCAAAATAGGCTGTCCCCAGTGCAAG
TGCAGGTGCCAGAACATTTCTCT
Features (pLannotate 1.2.2; 28 found; start..end, strand, type, name):
     47..71      +  protein_bind   attB1: mutant version of attB; recombination site for the Gateway® BP reaction BP Clonase™
     74..100     +  misc_feature   pause site (fragment): RNA polymerase II transcriptional pause signal from the human α2 globin gene
    120..149     +  protein_bind   NFAT binding site: NFAT binding site from the human interleukin 2 (IL-2) gene (Mattila et al., 1990) NFAT transcription factor
    150..179     +  protein_bind   NFAT binding site: NFAT binding site from the human interleukin 2 (IL-2) gene (Mattila et al., 1990) NFAT transcription factor
    180..209     +  protein_bind   NFAT binding site: NFAT binding site from the human interleukin 2 (IL-2) gene (Mattila et al., 1990) NFAT transcription factor
    233..262     +  protein_bind   NFAT binding site: NFAT binding site from the human interleukin 2 (IL-2) gene (Mattila et al., 1990) NFAT transcription factor
    263..292     +  protein_bind   NFAT binding site: NFAT binding site from the human interleukin 2 (IL-2) gene (Mattila et al., 1990) NFAT transcription factor
    293..322     +  protein_bind   NFAT binding site: NFAT binding site from the human interleukin 2 (IL-2) gene (Mattila et al., 1990) NFAT transcription factor
    338..358     -  protein_bind   attB4: mutant version of attB; core recombination site for the Gateway® BP reaction BP Clonase™
    374..411     +  promoter       minimal CMV promoter: human cytomegalovirus (CMV) immediate early promoter
    494..514     +  protein_bind   attB3: mutant version of attB; core recombination site for the Gateway® BP reaction BP Clonase™
    541..559     +  promoter       T3 promoter: promoter for bacteriophage T3 RNA polymerase
    623..641     -  promoter       T7 promoter: promoter for bacteriophage T7 RNA polymerase
    668..688     -  protein_bind   attB2: mutant version of attB; core recombination site for the Gateway® BP reaction BP Clonase™
    753..2405    +  CDS            luciferase: firefly luciferase synthetic luc2 version of the luciferase gene
   2409..2456    +  CDS            hCL1: non-ORF yeast peptide conferring ubiquitin-dependent degradation human codon-optimized
   2463..2579    +  CDS            hPEST: PEST degradation sequence from mouse ornithine decarboxylase human codon-optimized
   2628..2749    -  polyA_signal   SV40 poly(A) signal: SV40 polyadenylation signal
   2775..2906    -  CDS            LT_SV40 (fragment): Experimental evidence at protein level: Swiss-Prot protein existence level 1. Isoform 17kT antigen targets host RBL2 for degradation and promotes cell proliferation. Transactivates host cyclin A promoter through its J domain. From Simian virus 40 (SV40).
   2943..3300    +  promoter       SV40 promoter: SV40 enhancer and early promoter
   3331..4368    +  CDS            HygR: hygromycin B phosphotransferase confers resistance to hygromycin
   4392..4440    +  polyA_signal   poly(A) signal: synthetic polyadenylation signal
   4456..4587    +  CDS            TcR (fragment): tetracycline efflux protein; tet; confers resistance to tetracycline
   4767..5355    -  rep_origin     ori: high-copy-number ColE1/pMB1/pBR322/pUC origin of replication
   5555..6415    -  CDS            AmpR: β-lactamase confers resistance to ampicillin, carbenicillin, and related antibiotics
   6416..6457    -  promoter       AmpR promoter (fragment): bla
   6520..6568    +  polyA_signal   poly(A) signal: synthetic polyadenylation signal
   6582..6673    +  misc_feature   pause site: RNA polymerase II transcriptional pause signal from the human α2 globin gene
