[The description below was written by a language model from this plasmid's Addgene catalogue record and pLannotate feature annotations shown in this document.]
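Description:
pGL4_NFAT-RE-CMV-BC0537-luc2 is a mammalian luciferase reporter plasmid built on the pGL4.16 backbone and designed as a barcoded sensor of calcium signalling. It is propagated in E. coli at high copy from a ColE1/pUC-type origin under ampicillin selection (AmpR). It also carries a hygromycin phosphotransferase cassette driven by the SV40 enhancer/early promoter and ended by a synthetic poly(A) signal, which would allow selection of stably transfected mammalian cells. A synthetic poly(A) signal and an RNA polymerase II pause site from the human α2 globin gene sit upstream of the reporter region, a standard arrangement for limiting read-through transcription from the backbone.

The synthetic insert was assembled by Gateway cloning, and attB1, attB4, attB3 and attB2 sites mark the junctions between its modules. The first module contains six copies of the NFAT binding site from the human IL-2 gene, arranged as two clusters of three. The second is a minimal CMV promoter, which should give little expression until NFAT is activated by a rise in intracellular Ca2+. The third module, between attB3 and attB2, is flanked by T3 and T7 phage promoter sequences. It presumably holds the unique barcode (BC0537), although the barcode itself is not annotated in the feature table. Downstream lies the luc2 firefly luciferase coding sequence fused to the hCL1 and hPEST degradation signals, which shorten reporter half-life so that the signal follows changes in transcription more closely, followed by an SV40 poly(A) signal.

The construct therefore offers two readouts of NFAT-dependent transcription: luminescence and a transcribed barcode. According to the record, it belongs to a barcoded assay system for profiling ERBB receptor antagonists, in which the barcodes would be expected to let several pathway sensors be measured together.
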