Addgene plasmid #214662: pGL4_NFAT-RE-CMV-BC0537-luc2
Purpose: barcoded assay, Ca2+ sensor
Depositing lab: Michael Wehr. Depositing organization: Systasy Bioscience GmbH. Publication: Protocol for identifying properties of ERBB receptor antagonists using the barcoded ERBBprofiler assay. Popovic L, Rossner MJ, Wehr MC. STAR Protoc. 2024 Apr 16;5(2):102987. doi: 10.1016/j.xpro.2024.102987. PubMed 38635397.
Backbone
  Vector backbone: pGL4.16
  Vector type: Mammalian Expression, Luciferase
Growth in bacteria
  Bacterial resistance: Ampicillin, 100 μg/mL
  Growth temperature: 37°C
  Growth strain: DH5alpha
  Copy number: High Copy
Gene/Insert
  Gene/Insert name: 6x clustered NFAT element with barcode 0537
  Species: Synthetic
  Cloning method: Gateway Cloning
Terms and licenses: Academic/Nonprofit Terms; Industry Terms: Not Available to Industry
How to cite: pGL4_NFAT-RE-CMV-BC0537-luc2 was a gift from Michael Wehr (Addgene plasmid # 214662 ; http://n2t.net/addgene:214662 ; RRID:Addgene_214662)
